>Addgene plasmid #198320 | TwinStrep-SUMO-Pdp1 | addgene full sequence | sequence record 388757 | Addgene NGS Result
GATAAGCTTTAATGCGGTAGTTTATCACAGTTAAATTGCTAACGCAGTCAGGCACCGTGTATGAAATCTA
ACAATGCGCTCATCGTCATCCTCGGCACCGTCACCCTGGATGCTGTAGGCATAGGCTTGGTTATGCCGGT
ACTGCCGGGCCTCTTGCGGGATATCCGGATATAGTTCCTCCTTTCAGCAAAAAACCCCTCAAGACCCGTT
TAGAGGCCCCAAGGGGTTATGCTAGTTATTGCTCAGCGGTGGCAGCAGCCAACTTAGCTTCCTTTCGGGC
CTCGAGTGCGGCCGCTCATCTTTTCCGGCTAAATCTGGCCATGCCCGGTCTTTGTGGATTAGAAACGAAT
CCAGGATTTTCAGCACCCGGCTTCCAGCTCACTTTCATTTTTGCACCGATACTATTATAAAACTGATTTA
GTTCATCAATGTTGTTGGCAATTGTCCATTTTCCTTTGCTAACAATAGCGACAGGAAATTCACCGGGTTC
AGCAACAGCCTTGACAATCCCCCCGTGTTTTTTTATTTCCTCTTTTTCTTTATCCATAGCAAAAGCCGGG
TAGCTTACCTGGGCTCCATGCCTGATAACATTATGCTCTATATCTCCAAATGGCCGGTTTGAATCAGATC
GAGCAACCAATCGGTTAATGCGATCTATAATTTTCCTTTCCTCTGATGAGTTGGATGGTACTGAATGAGG
TTGACCTGTGAAACTAATCATATCATGCATATCATAGTCACCAGTAAAAGGTAGTGCAGCCCAGTTCTCT
TTTGCTTTCAAGGCTGAGAGACTCGCTTCCAGATTGTTTAAGTCTATAGGATAAATTTTTCCATTGACCT
GTTCATCTGATAAACCGTGACCACTACTCATGTAAATACCCAAAAGGCGGCCAGTTTTTTTATCCCAATG
GCCTACATAGCCTTCAATACCCGCTTCCTGTACTTTCTTTATTACATCTGAAGCTTCGTCTTTGGGATAA
GCTTTGTTAATTGAGCCGGGTTTAATGGTTTTTTCCAAAATATCATGCCCCTTGGCTGCCGCACCTTTGC
CCAAAGCTCTGAGTGTTGGCCCGCCCGCAGCCCGAAAACTGACAGCAAAATTACCTAATCTTGAAGCTTC
TTCAATCTCCTTCATATGTCCCTCCCAAATAAATTCTCTCTTAACTTGCTGCCGAATAAAAGGGTCATCA
AGCGAATTATTTGAGAATGAAAGGTACCCACTAGAAAAATCTGACGATGAAGATTTCCCATGTGAATTTT
TAATATTCTGTTTGGGGTTTATCTGATAATTAGCATATCTAGGCATGGATCCACCAATCTGTTCTCTGTG
AGCCTCAATAATATCGTTATCCTCCATGTCCAAATCTTCAGGGGTCTGATCAGCTTGGATTCTAATACCG
TCGTACAAGAATCTTAAGGAGTCCATTTCCTTACCCTGTCTTTTAGCGAACGCTTCCATCAGCCTTCTTA
AAGGAGTGGTCTTTTTGATCTTGAAGAAGATCTCTGAAGATCCATCGGACACCTTTAAATTGATGTGAGT
CTCAGGCTTGACTTCTGGCTTGACCTCTGGCTTAGCTTCTTGATTGACTTCTGAGTCCGACATTTTCTCA
AACTGAGGGTGTGACCATGCACTACCACCTGAACCACCACCGCTACCACCACCTTTTTCAAACTGCGGAT
GGCTCCAGCTAGCCATATGGCTGCCGCGCGGCACCAGGCCGCTGCTGTGATGATGATGATGATGGCTGCT
GCCCATGGTATATCTCCTTCTTAAAGTTAAACAAAATTATTTCTAGAGGGGAATTGTTATCCGCTCACAA
TTCCCCTATAGTGAGTCGTATTAATTTCGCGGGATCGAGATCTCGATCCTCTACGCCGGACGCATCGTGG
CCGGCATCACCGGCGCCACAGGTGCGGTTGCTGGCGCCTATATCGCCGACATCACCGATGGGGAAGATCG
GGCTCGCCACTTCGGGCTCATGAGCGCTTGTTTCGGCGTGGGTATGGTGGCAGGCCCCGTGGCCGGGGGA
CTGTTGGGCGCCATCTCCTTGCATGCACCATTCCTTGCGGCGGCGGTGCTCAACGGCCTCAACCTACTAC
TGGGCTGCTTCCTAATGCAGGAGTCGCATAAGGGAGAGCGTCGAGATCCCGGACACCATCGAATGGCGCA
AAACCTTTCGCGGTATGGCATGATAGCGCCCGGAAGAGAGTCAATTCAGGGTGGTGAATGTGAAACCAGT
AACGTTATACGATGTCGCAGAGTATGCCGGTGTCTCTTATCAGACCGTTTCCCGCGTGGTGAACCAGGCC
AGCCACGTTTCTGCGAAAACGCGGGAAAAAGTGGAAGCGGCGATGGCGGAGCTGAATTACATTCCCAACC
GCGTGGCACAACAACTGGCGGGCAAACAGTCGTTGCTGATTGGCGTTGCCACCTCCAGTCTGGCCCTGCA
CGCGCCGTCGCAAATTGTCGCGGCGATTAAATCTCGCGCCGATCAACTGGGTGCCAGCGTGGTGGTGTCG
ATGGTAGAACGAAGCGGCGTCGAAGCCTGTAAAGCGGCGGTGCACAATCTTCTCGCGCAACGCGTCAGTG
GGCTGATCATTAACTATCCGCTGGATGACCAGGATGCCATTGCTGTGGAAGCTGCCTGCACTAATGTTCC
GGCGTTATTTCTTGATGTCTCTGACCAGACACCCATCAACAGTATTATTTTCTCCCATGAAGACGGTACG
CGACTGGGCGTGGAGCATCTGGTCGCATTGGGTCACCAGCAAATCGCGCTGTTAGCGGGCCCATTAAGTT
CTGTCTCGGCGCGTCTGCGTCTGGCTGGCTGGCATAAATATCTCACTCGCAATCAAATTCAGCCGATAGC
GGAACGGGAAGGCGACTGGAGTGCCATGTCCGGTTTTCAACAAACCATGCAAATGCTGAATGAGGGCATC
GTTCCCACTGCGATGCTGGTTGCCAACGATCAGATGGCGCTGGGCGCAATGCGCGCCATTACCGAGTCCG
GGCTGCGCGTTGGTGCGGATATCTCGGTAGTGGGATACGACGATACCGAAGACAGCTCATGTTATATCCC
GCCGTTAACCACCATCAAACAGGATTTTCGCCTGCTGGGGCAAACCAGCGTGGACCGCTTGCTGCAACTC
TCTCAGGGCCAGGCGGTGAAGGGCAATCAGCTGTTGCCCGTCTCACTGGTGAAAAGAAAAACCACCCTGG
CGCCCAATACGCAAACCGCCTCTCCCCGCGCGTTGGCCGATTCATTAATGCAGCTGGCACGACAGGTTTC
CCGACTGGAAAGCGGGCAGTGAGCGCAACGCAATTAATGTAAGTTAGCTCACTCATTAGGCACCGGGATC
TCGACCGATGCCCTTGAGAGCCTTCAACCCAGTCAGCTCCTTCCGGTGGGCGCGGGGCATGACTATCGTC
GCCGCACTTATGACTGTCTTCTTTATCATGCAACTCGTAGGACAGGTGCCGGCAGCGCTCTGGGTCATTT
TCGGCGAGGACCGCTTTCGCTGGAGCGCGACGATGATCGGCCTGTCGCTTGCGGTATTCGGAATCTTGCA
CGCCCTCGCTCAAGCCTTCGTCACTGGTCCCGCCACCAAACGTTTCGGCGAGAAGCAGGCCATTATCGCC
GGCATGGCGGCCGACGCGCTGGGCTACGTCTTGCTGGCGTTCGCGACGCGAGGCTGGATGGCCTTCCCCA
TTATGATTCTTCTCGCTTCCGGCGGCATCGGGATGCCCGCGTTGCAGGCCATGCTGTCCAGGCAGGTAGA
TGACGACCATCAGGGACAGCTTCAAGGATCGCTCGCGGCTCTTACCAGCCTAACTTCGATCATTGGACCG
CTGATCGTCACGGCGATTTATGCCGCCTCGGCGAGCACATGGAACGGGTTGGCATGGATTGTAGGCGCCG
CCCTATACCTTGTCTGCCTCCCCGCGTTGCGTCGCGGTGCATGGAGCCGGGCCACCTCGACCTGAATGGA
AGCCGGCGGCACCTCGCTAACGGATTCACCACTCCAAGAATTGGAGCCAATCAATTCTTGCGGAGAACTG
TGAATGCGCAAACCAACCCTTGGCAGAACATATCCATCGCGTCCGCCATCTCCAGCAGCCGCACGCGGCG
CATCTCGGGCAGCGTTGGGTCCTGGCCACGGGTGCGCATGATCGTGCTCCTGTCGTTGAGGACCCGGCTA
GGCTGGCGGGGTTGCCTTACTGGTTAGCAGAATGAATCACCGATACGCGAGCGAACGTGAAGCGACTGCT
GCTGCAAAACGTCTGCGACCTGAGCAACAACATGAATGGTCTTCGGTTTCCGTGTTTCGTAAAGTCTGGA
AACGCGGAAGTCAGCGCCCTGCACCATTATGTTCCGGATCTGCATCGCAGGATGCTGCTGGCTACCCTGT
GGAACACCTACATCTGTATTAACGAAGCGCTGGCATTGACCCTGAGTGATTTTTCTCTGGTCCCGCCGCA
TCCATACCGCCAGTTGTTTACCCTCACAACGTTCCAGTAACCGGGCATGTTCATCATCAGTAACCCGTAT
CGTGAGCATCCTCTCTCGTTTCATCGGTATCATTACCCCCATGAACAGAAATCCCCCTTACACGGAGGCA
TCAGTGACCAAACAGGAAAAAACCGCCCTTAACATGGCCCGCTTTATCAGAAGCCAGACATTAACGCTTC
TGGAGAAACTCAACGAGCTGGACGCGGATGAACAGGCAGACATCTGTGAATCGCTTCACGACCACGCTGA
TGAGCTTTACCGCAGCTGCCTCGCGCGTTTCGGTGATGACGGTGAAAACCTCTGACACATGCAGCTCCCG
GAGACGGTCACAGCTTGTCTGTAAGCGGATGCCGGGAGCAGACAAGCCCGTCAGGGCGCGTCAGCGGGTG
TTGGCGGGTGTCGGGGCGCAGCCATGACCCAGTCACGTAGCGATAGCGGAGTGTATACTGGCTTAACTAT
GCGGCATCAGAGCAGATTGTACTGAGAGTGCACCATTGCGGTGTGAAATACCGCACAGATGCGTAAGGAG
AAAATACCGCATCAGGCGCTCTTCCGCTTCCTCGCTCACTGACTCGCTGCGCTCGGTCGTTCGGCTGCGG
CGAGCGGTATCAGCTCACTCAAAGGCGGTAATACGGTTATCCACAGAATCAGGGGATAACGCAGGAAAGA
ACATGTGAGCAAAAGGCCAGCAAAAGGCCAGGAACCGTAAAAAGGCCGCGTTGCTGGCGTTTTTCCATAG
GCTCCGCCCCCCTGACGAGCATCACAAAAATCGACGCTCAAGTCAGAGGTGGCGAAACCCGACAGGACTA
TAAAGATACCAGGCGTTTCCCCCTGGAAGCTCCCTCGTGCGCTCTCCTGTTCCGACCCTGCCGCTTACCG
GATACCTGTCCGCCTTTCTCCCTTCGGGAAGCGTGGCGCTTTCTCATAGCTCACGCTGTAGGTATCTCAG
TTCGGTGTAGGTCGTTCGCTCCAAGCTGGGCTGTGTGCACGAACCCCCCGTTCAGCCCGACCGCTGCGCC
TTATCCGGTAACTATCGTCTTGAGTCCAACCCGGTAAGACACGACTTATCGCCACTGGCAGCAGCCACTG
GTAACAGGATTAGCAGAGCGAGGTATGTAGGCGGTGCTACAGAGTTCTTGAAGTGGTGGCCTAACTACGG
CTACACTAGAAGGACAGTATTTGGTATCTGCGCTCTGCTGAAGCCAGTTACCTTCGGAAAAAGAGTTGGT
AGCTCTTGATCCGGCAAACAAACCACCGCTGGTAGCGGTGGTTTTTTTGTTTGCAAGCAGCAGATTACGC
GCAGAAAAAAAGGATCTCAAGAAGATCCTTTGATCTTTTCTACGGGGTCTGACGCTCAGTGGAACGAAAA
CTCACGTTAAGGGATTTTGGTCATGAGATTATCAAAAAGGATCTTCACCTAGATCCTTTTAAATTAAAAA
TGAAGTTTTAAATCAATCTAAAGTATATATGAGTAAACTTGGTCTGACAGTTACCAATGCTTAATCAGTG
AGGCACCTATCTCAGCGATCTGTCTATTTCGTTCATCCATAGTTGCCTGACTCCCCGTCGTGTAGATAAC
TACGATACGGGAGGGCTTACCATCTGGCCCCAGTGCTGCAATGATACCGCGAGACCCACGCTCACCGGCT
CCAGATTTATCAGCAATAAACCAGCCAGCCGGAAGGGCCGAGCGCAGAAGTGGTCCTGCAACTTTATCCG
CCTCCATCCAGTCTATTAATTGTTGCCGGGAAGCTAGAGTAAGTAGTTCGCCAGTTAATAGTTTGCGCAA
CGTTGTTGCCATTGCTGCAGGCATCGTGGTGTCACGCTCGTCGTTTGGTATGGCTTCATTCAGCTCCGGT
TCCCAACGATCAAGGCGAGTTACATGATCCCCCATGTTGTGCAAAAAAGCGGTTAGCTCCTTCGGTCCTC
CGATCGTTGTCAGAAGTAAGTTGGCCGCAGTGTTATCACTCATGGTTATGGCAGCACTGCATAATTCTCT
TACTGTCATGCCATCCGTAAGATGCTTTTCTGTGACTGGTGAGTACTCAACCAAGTCATTCTGAGAATAG
TGTATGCGGCGACCGAGTTGCTCTTGCCCGGCGTCAACACGGGATAATACCGCGCCACATAGCAGAACTT
TAAAAGTGCTCATCATTGGAAAACGTTCTTCGGGGCGAAAACTCTCAAGGATCTTACCGCTGTTGAGATC
CAGTTCGATGTAACCCACTCGTGCACCCAACTGATCTTCAGCATCTTTTACTTTCACCAGCGTTTCTGGG
TGAGCAAAAACAGGAAGGCAAAATGCCGCAAAAAAGGGAATAAGGGCGACACGGAAATGTTGAATACTCA
TACTCTTCCTTTTTCAATATTATTGAAGCATTTATCAGGGTTATTGTCTCATGAGCGGATACATATTTGA
ATGTATTTAGAAAAATAAACAAATAGGGGTTCCGCGCACATTTCCCCGAAAAGTGCCACCTGACGTCTAA
GAAACCATTATTATCATGACATTAACCTATAAAAATAGGCGTATCACGAGGCCCTTTCGTCTTCAAGAAT
TCTCATGTTTGACAGCTTATCATC
Features (pLannotate 1.2.2; 21 found; start..end, strand, type, name):
     61..165     +  CDS            TcR (fragment): tetracycline efflux protein; tet; confers resistance to tetracycline
    188..235     -  terminator     T7 terminator: transcription terminator for bacteriophage T7 RNA polymerase
    243..280     -  CDS            SET1 (fragment): solubility-enhancement tag derived from T7 phage gene 10B
   1311..1603    -  CDS            SUMO (fragment): cleavable ubiquitin-like protein tag; S. cerevisiae SMT3 (truncated)
   1700..1717    -  CDS            thrombin site: thrombin recognition and cleavage site
   1728..1744    -  CDS            capTEV™ (fragment): composite tag for in vivo biotinylation, TEV protease cleavage, and 6xHis tagging
   1763..1785    -  RBS            RBS: efficient ribosome binding site from bacteriophage T7 gene 10 (Olins and Rangwala, 1989)
   1800..1824    -  protein_bind   lac operator: The lac repressor binds to the lac operator to inhibit transcription in E. coli. This inhibition can be relieved by adding lactose or isopropyl-β-D-thiogalactopyranoside (IPTG). lac repressor encoded by lacI
   1825..1843    -  promoter       T7 promoter: promoter for bacteriophage T7 RNA polymerase
   1865..2144    +  CDS            TcR (fragment): tetracycline efflux protein; tet; confers resistance to tetracycline
   2152..2229    +  promoter       lacI promoter: lacI
   2230..3312    +  CDS            lacI: lac repressor; lacI; The lac repressor binds to the lac operator to inhibit transcription in E. coli. This inhibition can be relieved by adding lactose or isopropyl-β-D-thiogalactopyranoside (IPTG).
   3325..3346    +  protein_bind   CAP binding site: CAP binding activates transcription in the presence of cAMP. E. coli catabolite activator protein
   3361..3985    +  CDS            TcR (fragment): tetracycline efflux protein; tet; confers resistance to tetracycline
   4227..4607    -  CDS            YPB1_ECOLX: Protein predicted: Swiss-Prot protein existence level 4. From Escherichia coli.
   4624..4815    +  CDS            rop: Rop protein, which maintains plasmids at low copy number; rop
   4917..5056    +  misc_feature   bom: basis of mobility region from pBR322
   5242..5830    -  rep_origin     ori: high-copy-number ColE1/pMB1/pBR322/pUC origin of replication
   6001..6861    -  CDS            AmpR: β-lactamase; bla; confers resistance to ampicillin, carbenicillin, and related antibiotics
   6862..6966    -  promoter       AmpR promoter: bla
   7079..13      +  promoter       tet promoter (across the origin): E. coli promoter for tetracycline efflux protein gene
