[The description below was written by a language model from this plasmid's Addgene catalogue record and pLannotate feature annotations shown in this document.]
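Description:
TwinStrep-SUMO-Pdp1 is a 7,094-nt bacterial expression plasmid built on a TwinStrep-SUMO backbone with a pET-like, pBR322-derived architecture. It produces Pdp1, a payload protein from Photorhabdus asymbiotica, as a tagged fusion for affinity purification. The plasmid replicates from a ColE1/pMB1-type origin and is selected with ampicillin through the AmpR β-lactamase gene and its own promoter. The catalogue entry lists it as high copy, although the feature table also shows an intact rop gene and the pBR322 bom region, elements normally associated with lower copy number. Several tetracycline-resistance fragments and a tet promoter are annotated, but these are non-functional remnants of the parental backbone.

The expression cassette lies on the reverse strand and is driven by a T7 promoter immediately followed by a lac operator, with the T7 gene 10 ribosome binding site upstream and a T7 terminator downstream. A lacI gene with its own promoter supplies repressor, so expression should be IPTG-inducible in a host that provides T7 RNA polymerase. Within the open reading frame, the annotation detects short tag-derived fragments and a thrombin recognition site near the N-terminus, followed by a truncated yeast SMT3 SUMO domain. SUMO is commonly used to aid solubility and to allow removal of the tag by a SUMO protease. The Twin-Strep tag named in the construct title and the Pdp1 coding sequence itself are not called by the automated annotation. Pdp1 presumably occupies the roughly 1 kb unannotated stretch between the SUMO domain and the terminator. The cloning sites used are not recorded. The stated use is purification of the Pdp1 payload, in the context of work on a bacterial contractile injection system for programmable protein delivery.
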