Addgene plasmid #198320: TwinStrep-SUMO-Pdp1
Purpose: For affinity purification of Pdp1 payload
Depositing lab: Feng Zhang. Depositing organization: Broad Institute. Publication: Programmable protein delivery with a bacterial contractile injection system. Kreitz J, Friedrich MJ, Guru A, Lash B, Saito M, Macrae RK, Zhang F. Nature. 2023 Apr;616(7956):357-364. doi: 10.1038/s41586-023-05870-7. Epub 2023 Mar 29. PubMed 36991127.
Backbone
  Vector backbone: TwinStrep-SUMO
  Vector type: Bacterial Expression
Growth in bacteria
  Bacterial resistance: Ampicillin, 100 μg/mL
  Growth temperature: 37°C
  Growth strain: DH5alpha
  Copy number: High Copy
Gene/Insert
  Gene/Insert name: TwinStrep-SUMO-Pdp1
  Species: Photorhabdus asymbiotica
  Cloning method: Restriction Enzyme; 5′ cloning site Unknown (unknown if destroyed); 3′ cloning site Unknown (unknown if destroyed)
Terms and licenses: Academic/Nonprofit Terms; Industry Terms: Not Available to Industry
How to cite: TwinStrep-SUMO-Pdp1 was a gift from Feng Zhang (Addgene plasmid # 198320 ; http://n2t.net/addgene:198320 ; RRID:Addgene_198320)
